>Addgene plasmid #13819 | HDAC3 Flag | addgene full sequence | sequence record 194132 | Addgene NGS Result
CGGATCGGGAGATCTCCCGATCCCCTATGGTGCACTCTCAGTACAATCTGCTCTGATGCCGCATAGTTAA
GCCAGTATCTGCTCCCTGCTTGTGTGTTGGAGGTCGCTGAGTAGTGCGCGAGCAAAATTTAAGCTACAAC
AAGGCAAGGCTTGACCGACAATTGCATGAAGAATCTGCTTAGGGTTAGGCGTTTTGCGCTGCTTCGCGAT
GTACGGGCCAGATATACGCGTTGACATTGATTATTGACTAGTTATTAATAGTAATCAATTACGGGGTCAT
TAGTTCATAGCCCATATATGGAGTTCCGCGTTACATAACTTACGGTAAATGGCCCGCCTGGCTGACCGCC
CAACGACCCCCGCCCATTGACGTCAATAATGACGTATGTTCCCATAGTAACGCCAATAGGGACTTTCCAT
TGACGTCAATGGGTGGAGTATTTACGGTAAACTGCCCACTTGGCAGTACATCAAGTGTATCATATGCCAA
GTACGCCCCCTATTGACGTCAATGACGGTAAATGGCCCGCCTGGCATTATGCCCAGTACATGACCTTATG
GGACTTTCCTACTTGGCAGTACATCTACGTATTAGTCATCGCTATTACCATGGTGATGCGGTTTTGGCAG
TACATCAATGGGCGTGGATAGCGGTTTGACTCACGGGGATTTCCAAGTCTCCACCCCATTGACGTCAATG
GGAGTTTGTTTTGGCACCAAAATCAACGGGACTTTCCAAAATGTCGTAACAACTCCGCCCCATTGACGCA
AATGGGCGGTAGGCGTGTACGGTGGGAGGTCTATATAAGCAGAGCTCTCTGGCTAACTAGAGAACCCACT
GCTTACTGGCTTATCGAAATTAATACGACTCACTATAGGGAGACCCAAGCTGGCTAGCGTTTAAACTTAA
GCTTGGTACCGAGCTCGGATCCGAATTCACCATGGCCAAGACCGTGGCCTATTTCTACGACCCCGACGTG
GGCAACTTCCACTACGGAGCTGGACACCCTATGAAGCCTCATCGCCTGGCATTGACCCATAGCCTGGTCC
TGCATTACGGTCTCTATAAGAAGATGATCGTCTTCAAGCCATACCAGGCCTCCCAGCATGACATGTGCCG
CTTCCACTCCGAGGACTACATTGACTTCCTGCAGAGAGTCAGCCCCACCAATATGCAAGGCTTCACCAAG
AGTCTTAATGCCTTCAACGTAGGCGATGACTGCCCAGTGTTTCCCGGGCTCTTTGAGTTCTGCTCGCGTT
ACACAGGCGCATCTCTGCAAGGAGCAACCCAGCTGAACAACAAGATCTGTGATATTGCCATTAACTGGGC
TGGTGGTCTGCACCATGCCAAGAAGTTTGAGGCCTCTGGCTTCTGCTATGTCAACGACATTGTGATTGGC
ATCCTGGAGCTGCTCAAGTACCACCCTCGGGTGCTCTACATTGACATTGACATCCACCATGGTGACGGGG
TTCAAGAAGCTTTCTACCTCACTGACCGGGTCATGACGGTGTCCTTCCACAAATACGGAAATTACTTCTT
CCCTGGCACAGGTGACATGTATGAAGTCGGGGCAGAGAGTGGCCGCTACTACTGTCTGAACGTGCCCCTG
CGGGATGGCATTGATGACCAGAGTTACAAGCACCTTTTCCAGCCGGTTATCAACCAGGTAGTGGACTTCT
ACCAACCCACGTGCATTGTGCTCCAGTGTGGAGCTGACTCTCTGGGCTGTGATCGATTGGGCTGCTTTAA
CCTCAGCATCCGAGGGCATGGGGAATGCGTTGAATATGTCAAGAGCTTCAATATCCCTCTACTCGTGCTG
GGTGGTGGTGGTTATACTGTCCGAAATGTTGCCCGCTGCTGGACATATGAGACATCGCTGCTGGTAGAAG
AGGCCATTAGTGAGGAGCTTCCCTATAGTGAATACTTCGAGTACTTTGCCCCAGACTTCACACTTCATCC
AGATGTCAGCACCCGCATCGAGAATCAGAACTCACGCCAGTATCTGGACCAGATCCGCCAGACAATCTTT
GAAAACCTGAAGATGCTGAACCATGCACCTAGTGTCCAGATTCATGACGTGCCTGCAGACCTCCTGACCT
ATGACAGGACTGATGAGGCTGATGCAGAGGAGAGGGGTCCTGAGGAGAACTATAGCAGGCCAGAGGCACC
CAATGAGTTCTATGATGGAGACCATGACAATGACAAGGAAAGCGATGTGGAGATTGAATTCGGAGGAGAC
TACAAGGACGACGATGACAAGTAATCTAGAGGGCCCGTTTAAACCCGCTGATCAGCCTCGACTGTGCCTT
CTAGTTGCCAGCCATCTGTTGTTTGCCCCTCCCCCGTGCCTTCCTTGACCCTGGAAGGTGCCACTCCCAC
TGTCCTTTCCTAATAAAATGAGGAAATTGCATCGCATTGTCTGAGTAGGTGTCATTCTATTCTGGGGGGT
GGGGTGGGGCAGGACAGCAAGGGGGAGGATTGGGAAGACAATAGCAGGCATGCTGGGGATGCGGTGGGCT
CTATGGCTTCTGAGGCGGAAAGAACCAGCTGGGGCTCTAGGGGGTATCCCC
[124 nt withheld, positions 2572-2695]
C
[91 nt withheld, positions 2697-2787]
A
[49 nt withheld, positions 2789-2837]
CCTTTGACGTTGGAGTCCACGTTCTTT
[37 nt withheld, positions 2865-2901]
ACCCTATCTCGGTCTATTCTTTTGATTTATAAGGGATTTTGCCGATTTCGGCCTATTGGTTAAAAAATGA
GCTGATTTAACAAAAATTTAACGCGAATTAATTCTGTGGAATGTGTGTCAGTTAGGGTGTGGAAAGTCCC
CAGGCTCCCCAGCAGGCAGAAGTATGCAAAGCATGCATCTCAATTAGTCAGCAACCAGGTGTGGAAAGTC
CCCAGGCTCCCCAGCAGGCAGAAGTATGCAAAGCATGCATCTCAATTAGTCAGCAACCATAGTCCCGCCC
CTAACTCCGCCCATCCCGCCCCTAACTCCGCCCAGTTCCGCCCATTCTCCGCCCCATGGCTGACTAATTT
TTTTTATTTATGCAGAGGCCGAGGCCGCCTCTGCCTCTGAGCTATTCCAGAAGTAGTGAGGAGGCTTTTT
TGGAGGCCTAGGCTTTTGCAAAAAGCTCCCGGGAGCTTGTATATCCATTTTCGGATCTGATCAAGAGACA
GGATGAGGATCGTTTCGCATGATTGAACAAGATGGATTGCACGCAGGTTCTCCGGCCGCTTGGGTGGAGA
GGCTATTCGGCTATGACTGGGCACAACAGACAATCGGCTGCTCTGATGCCGCCGTGTTCCGGCTGTCAGC
GCAGGGGCGCCCGGTTCTTTTTGTCAAGACCGACCTGTCCGGTGCCCTGAATGAACTGCAGGACGAGGCA
GCGCGGCTATCGTGGCTGGCCACGACGGGCGTTCCTTGCGCAGCTGTGCTCGACGTTGTCACTGAAGCGG
GAAGGGACTGGCTGCTATTGGGCGAAGTGCCGGGGCAGGATCTCCTGTCATCTCACCTTGCTCCTGCCGA
GAAAGTATCCATCATGGCTGATGCAATGCGGCGGCTGCATACGCTTGATCCGGCTACCTGCCCATTCGAC
CACCAAGCGAAACATCGCATCGAGCGAGCACGTACTCGGATGGAAGCCGGTCTTGTCGATCAGGATGATC
TGGACGAAGAGCATCAGGGGCTCGCGCCAGCCGAACTGTTCGCCAGGCTCAAGGCGCGCATGCCCGACGG
CGAGGATCTCGTCGTGACCCATGGCGATGCCTGCTTGCCGAATATCATGGTGGAAAATGGCCGCTTTTCT
GGATTCATCGACTGTGGCCGGCTGGGTGTGGCGGACCGCTATCAGGACATAGCGTTGGCTACCCGTGATA
TTGCTGAAGAGCTTGGCGGCGAATGGGCTGACCGCTTCCTCGTGCTTTACGGTATCGCCGCTCCCGATTC
GCAGCGCATCGCCTTCTATCGCCTTCTTGACGAGTTCTTCTGAGCGGGACTCTGGGGTTCGAAATGACCG
ACCAAGCGACGCCCAACCTGCCATCACGAGATTTCGATTCCACCGCCGCCTTCTATGAAAGGTTGGGCTT
CGGAATCGTTTTCCGGGACGCCGGCTGGATGATCCTCCAGCGCGGGGATCTCATGCTGGAGTTCTTCGCC
CACCCCAACTTGTTTATTGCAGCTTATAATGGTTACAAATAAAGCAATAGCATCACAAATTTCACAAATA
AAGCATTTTTTTCACTGCATTCTAGTTGTGGTTTGTCCAAACTCATCAATGTATCTTATCATGTCTGTAT
ACCGTCGACCTCTAGCTAGAGCTTGGCGTAATCATGGTCATAGCTGTTTCCTGTGTGAAATTGTTATCCG
CTCACAATTCCACACAACATACGAGCCGGAAGCATAAAGTGTAAAGCCTGGGGTGCCTAATGAGTGAGCT
AACTCACATTAATTGCGTTGCGCTCACTGCCCGCTTTCCAGTCGGGAAACCTGTCGTGCCAGCTGCATTA
ATGAATCGGCCAACGCGCGGGGAGAGGCGGTTTGCGTATTGGGCGCTCTTCCGCTTCCTCGCTCACTGAC
TCGCTGCGCTCGGTCGTTCGGCTGCGGCGAGCGGTATCAGCTCACTCAAAGGCGGTAATACGGTTATCCA
CAGAATCAGGGGATAACGCAGGAAAGAACATGTGAGCAAAAGGCCAGCAAAAGGCCAGGAACCGTAAAAA
GGCCGCGTTGCTGGCGTTTTTCCATAGGCTCCGCCCCCCTGACGAGCATCACAAAAATCGACGCTCAAGT
CAGAGGTGGCGAAACCCGACAGGACTATAAAGATACCAGGCGTTTCCCCCTGGAAGCTCCCTCGTGCGCT
CTCCTGTTCCGACCCTGCCGCTTACCGGATACCTGTCCGCCTTTCTCCCTTCGGGAAGCGTGGCGCTTTC
TCATAGCTCACGCTGTAGGTATCTCAGTTCGGTGTAGGTCGTTCGCTCCAAGCTGGGCTGTGTGCACGAA
CCCCCCGTTCAGCCCGACCGCTGCGCCTTATCCGGTAACTATCGTCTTGAGTCCAACCCGGTAAGACACG
ACTTATCGCCACTGGCAGCAGCCACTGGTAACAGGATTAGCAGAGCGAGGTATGTAGGCGGTGCTACAGA
GTTCTTGAAGTGGTGGCCTAACTACGGCTACACTAGAAGAACAGTATTTGGTATCTGCGCTCTGCTGAAG
CCAGTTACCTTCGGAAAAAGAGTTGGTAGCTCTTGATCCGGCAAACAAACCACCGCTGGTAGCGGTGGTT
TTTTTGTTTGCAAGCAGCAGATTACGCGCAGAAAAAAAGGATCTCAAGAAGATCCTTTGATCTTTTCTAC
GGGGTCTGACGCTCAGTGGAACGAAAACTCACGTTAAGGGATTTTGGTCATGAGATTATCAAAAAGGATC
TTCACCTAGATCCTTTTAAATTAAAAATGAAGTTTTAAATCAATCTAAAGTATATATGAGTAAACTTGGT
CTGACAGTTACCAATGCTTAATCAGTGAGGCACCTATCTCAGCGATCTGTCTATTTCGTTCATCCATAGT
TGCCTGACTCCCCGTCGTGTAGATAACTACGATACGGGAGGGCTTACCATCTGGCCCCAGTGCTGCAATG
ATACCGCGAGACCCACGCTCACCGGCTCCAGATTTATCAGCAATAAACCAGCCAGCCGGAAGGGCCGAGC
GCAGAAGTGGTCCTGCAACTTTATCCGCCTCCATCCAGTCTATTAATTGTTGCCGGGAAGCTAGAGTAAG
TAGTTCGCCAGTTAATAGTTTGCGCAACGTTGTTGCCATTGCTACAGGCATCGTGGTGTCACGCTCGTCG
TTTGGTATGGCTTCATTCAGCTCCGGTTCCCAACGATCAAGGCGAGTTACATGATCCCCCATGTTGTGCA
AAAAAGCGGTTAGCTCCTTCGGTCCTCCGATCGTTGTCAGAAGTAAGTTGGCCGCAGTGTTATCACTCAT
GGTTATGGCAGCACTGCATAATTCTCTTACTGTCATGCCATCCGTAAGATGCTTTTCTGTGACTGGTGAG
TACTCAACCAAGTCATTCTGAGAATAGTGTATGCGGCGACCGAGTTGCTCTTGCCCGGCGTCAATACGGG
ATAATACCGCGCCACATAGCAGAACTTTAAAAGTGCTCATCATTGGAAAACGTTCTTCGGGGCGAAAACT
CTCAAGGATCTTACCGCTGTTGAGATCCAGTTCGATGTAACCCACTCGTGCACCCAACTGATCTTCAGCA
TCTTTTACTTTCACCAGCGTTTCTGGGTGAGCAAAAACAGGAAGGCAAAATGCCGCAAAAAAGGGAATAA
GGGCGACACGGAAATGTTGAATACTCATACTCTTCCTTTTTCAATATTATTGAAGCATTTATCAGGGTTA
TTGTCTCATGAGCGGATACATATTTGAATGTATTTAGAAAAATAAACAAATAGGGGTTCCGCGCACATTT
CCCCGAAAAGTGCCACCTGACGTCGA
Features (pLannotate 1.2.2; 21 found; start..end, strand, type, name):
     26..78      -  misc_feature   bom (fragment): basis of mobility region from pBR322
    233..612     +  enhancer       CMV enhancer: human cytomegalovirus immediate early enhancer
    613..816     +  promoter       CMV promoter: human cytomegalovirus (CMV) immediate early promoter
    812..845     +  LTR            5' LTR (truncated) (fragment): truncated 5' long terminal repeat (LTR) from HIV-1
    861..879     +  promoter       T7 promoter: promoter for bacteriophage T7 RNA polymerase
    942..2225    +  CDS            HDAC3: HDAC3_HUMAN - Experimental evidence at protein level: Swiss-Prot protein existence level 1. Responsible for the deacetylation of lysine residues on the N-terminal part of the core histones (H2A, H2B, H3 and H4), and some other non-histone substrates. Histone deacetylation gives a tag for epigenetic repression and plays an important role in transcriptional regulation, cell cycle progression and developmental events. Histone deacetylases act via the formation of large multiprotein complexes. Participates in the BCL6 transcriptional repressor activity by deacetylating the H3 'Lys-27' (H3K27) on e
   2241..2261    +  CDS            FLAG (fragment): FLAG® epitope tag, followed by an enterokinase cleavage site
   2302..2526    +  polyA_signal   bGH poly(A) signal: bovine growth hormone polyadenylation signal
   2530..2551    +  promoter       SV40 promoter (fragment): SV40 enhancer and early promoter
   2572..3000    +  rep_origin     f1 ori (sequence partly withheld): f1 bacteriophage origin of replication; arrow indicates direction of (+) strand synthesis
   3014..3343    +  promoter       SV40 promoter: SV40 enhancer and early promoter
   3410..4201    +  CDS            neo: KKA2_KLEPN - Also known as kan, nptII. Experimental evidence at protein level: Swiss-Prot protein existence level 1. Resistance to kanamycin, neomycin, paromomycin, ribostamycin, butirosin and gentamicin B. From Klebsiella pneumoniae.
   4225..4383    +  CDS            ble (fragment): BLE_KLEPN - Experimental evidence at protein level: Swiss-Prot protein existence level 1. Binding protein with a strong affinity to the bleomycin family of antibiotics. Binds to CL990; an antimitotic-antibiotic compound. From Klebsiella pneumoniae.
   4378..4499    +  polyA_signal   SV40 poly(A) signal: SV40 polyadenylation signal
   4572..4588    -  protein_bind   lac operator: The lac repressor binds to the lac operator to inhibit transcription in E. coli. This inhibition can be relieved by adding lactose or isopropyl-β-D-thiogalactopyranoside (IPTG). lac repressor encoded by lacI
   4596..4626    -  promoter       lac promoter: promoter for the E. coli lac operon
   4641..4662    -  protein_bind   CAP binding site: CAP binding activates transcription in the presence of cAMP. E. coli catabolite activator protein
   4675..4767    -  CDS            lacI (fragment): lac repressor; lacI; The lac repressor binds to the lac operator to inhibit transcription in E. coli. This inhibition can be relieved by adding lactose or isopropyl-β-D-thiogalactopyranoside (IPTG).
   4950..5538    -  rep_origin     ori: high-copy-number ColE1/pMB1/pBR322/pUC origin of replication
   5709..6569    -  CDS            AmpR: β-lactamase; bla; confers resistance to ampicillin, carbenicillin, and related antibiotics
   6570..6674    -  promoter       AmpR promoter: bla
