[The description below was written by a language model from this plasmid's Addgene catalogue record and pLannotate feature annotations shown in this document.]
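Description:
HDAC3 Flag is a mammalian expression plasmid built on a modified pcDNA3.1(+) backbone that was altered to supply a C-terminal FLAG epitope. It carries the coding sequence of human histone deacetylase 3 (HDAC3, an ortholog of yeast RPD3), inserted between two EcoRI sites that were both retained, so the fragment can be released with a single enzyme. In the sequenced plasmid (about 6.7 kb), the HDAC3 open reading frame of roughly 1.3 kb lies downstream of the human cytomegalovirus immediate-early enhancer and promoter. It is followed shortly by the FLAG tag and then by the bovine growth hormone polyadenylation signal. A T7 promoter sits between the CMV promoter and the insert, allowing in vitro transcription and serving as a sequencing primer site.

For propagation in E. coli, the plasmid has a high-copy ColE1/pUC-type origin and a β-lactamase gene conferring ampicillin resistance. An f1 origin is also present for single-stranded DNA production. Stable mammalian transfectants can be selected with G418 through a neomycin phosphotransferase cassette driven by the SV40 early promoter and terminated by the SV40 polyadenylation signal. The automated annotation also reports short fragments, including partial HIV-1 LTR, ble, lacI and bom matches and lac promoter/operator elements. These appear to be backbone remnants or partial sequence similarities rather than functional parts of the design.

The construct is intended for transient or stable expression of FLAG-tagged human HDAC3 in mammalian cells. The tag allows the protein to be detected or immunopurified with anti-FLAG reagents, which suits studies of this enzyme's deacetylase activity, its protein partners and its role in transcriptional repression.
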