Addgene plasmid #13819: HDAC3 Flag
Purpose: Mammalian expression of human histone deacetylase 3 with flag tag
Depositing lab: Eric Verdin. Depositing organization: J. David Gladstone Institutes. Publication: Characterization of a human RPD3 ortholog, HDAC3. Emiliani S, Fischle W, Van Lint C, Al-Abed Y, Verdin E. Proc Natl Acad Sci U S A. 1998 Mar 17. 95(6):2795-800. 10.1073/pnas.95.6.2795 PubMed 9501169.
Backbone
  Vector backbone: pcDNA3.1 +
  Backbone manufacturer: Invitrogen
  Backbone size w/o insert (bp): 5500
  Vector type: Mammalian Expression
  Selectable markers: Neomycin (select with G418)
Growth in bacteria
  Bacterial resistance: Ampicillin, 100 μg/mL
  Growth temperature: 37°C
  Growth strain: DH5alpha
  Copy number: High Copy
Gene/Insert
  Gene/Insert name: HDAC3 (alt names: histone deacetylase 3; RPD3)
  Species: H. sapiens (human)
  Insert size (bp): 1200
  GenBank ID: NM_003883
  Entrez Gene: HDAC3 (a.k.a. HD3, KDAC3, RPD3, RPD3-2)
  Tag / fusion protein: flag (C terminal on backbone)
  Cloning method: Restriction Enzyme; 5′ cloning site EcoRI (not destroyed); 3′ cloning site EcoRI (not destroyed)
  Sequencing primers: 5′ T7; 3′ BGH Reverse
Terms and licenses: Academic/Nonprofit Terms; Industry Terms: Not Available to Industry
Depositor comments: cloned into a version of pcDNA3.1 that has been modified to include a C-terminal Flag tag.
How to cite: HDAC3 Flag was a gift from Eric Verdin (Addgene plasmid # 13819 ; http://n2t.net/addgene:13819 ; RRID:Addgene_13819)
