>Addgene plasmid #13819 | HDAC3 Flag | addgene partial sequence | sequence record 72099 | BGH-rev 5'-TAGAAGGCACAGTCGAGG-3'
GATACTTGTCATCGTCGTCCTTGTAGTCTCCTCCGAATTCAATCTCCACATCGCTTTCCTTGTCATTGTC
ATGGTCTCCATCATAGAACTCATTGGGTGCCTCTGGCCTGCTATAGTTCTCCTCAGGACCCCTCTCCTCT
GCATCAGCCTCATCAGTCCTGTCATAGGTCAGGAGGTCTGCAGGCACGTCATGAATCTGGACACTAGGTG
CATGGTTCAGCATCTTCAGGTTTTCAAAGATTGTCTGGCGGATCTGGTCCAGATACTGGCGTGAGTTCTG
ATTCTCGATGCGGGTGCTGACATCTGGATGAAGTGTGAAGTCTGGGGCAAAGTACTCGAAGTATTCACTA
TAGGGAAGCTCCTCACTAATGGCCTCTTCTACCAGCAGCGATGTCTCATATGTCCAGCAGCGGGCAACAT
TTCGGACAGTATAACCACCACCACCCAGCACGAGTAGAGGGATATTGAAGCTCTTGACATATTCAACGCA
TTCCCCATGCCCTCGGATGCTGAGGTTAAAGCAGCCCAATCGATCACAGCCCAGAGAGTCAGCTCCACAC
TGGAGCACAATGCACGTGGGTTGGTAGAAGTCCACTACCTGGTTGATAACCGGCTGGAAAAGGTGCTTGT
AACTCTGGTCATCAATGCCATCCCGCAGGGGCACGTTCAGACAGTAGTAGCGGCCACTCTCTGCCCCGAC
TTCATACATGTCACCTGTGCCAGGGAAGAAGTAATTTCCGTATTTGTGGAAGGACACCGTCATGACCCGG
TCAGTGAGGTAGAAAGCTTCTTGAACCCCGTCACCATGGTGGATGTCAATGTCAATGTAGAGCACCCGAG
GGTGGTACTTGAGCAGCTCCAGGATGCCAATCACAATGTCGTTGACATAGCAGAAGCCA
